>Addgene plasmid #228901 | Leo-A | addgene full sequence | sequence record 461219 | Addgene NGS Result
AACGCCAGCAACGCGGCCTTTTTACGGTTCCTGGCCTTTTGCTGGCCTTTTGCTCACATGGCTCGACACG
AAACGGACAGTCTTGATCATCTCTGTTTATGTACAGCTCTACATAACATTTACATACAACATACATACTC
GACAAACACATCAGTTGCTTGTTGTCTTACATTGTTGTTGGGCGTGTGGCAGGTCGACGATGAGTGGTGT
ACTTAGCATCATGTACATAACACAGCTAACCACAGGTATTGAACCTTCGCCCGCCCCACTTTCTACAATT
CATGTTGTGGTGGCGTCGACCAGCGGAACTTCGCTGGTGTGGCGGTGGAGGTGCTGGGCTGGCGTTCCTG
CACCCCGCCCCCCATGGCGAGCATCTCGTGAACCTTTCCAATCGCCCACCAGGCGCTTTATCCCAACAGA
GCCCTTTCTCTGATTGGCCAGGGCTCACTACATAAACCAGAGCTCGGCATCGGCTTTTCTTCACCTCATC
TTCAACACTTGAACAGCAGCTAACAACAAGACTACAAGTCCAACACCACCAACACAACACCAACATGAAC
CGTTTCGCTCTCTGCTTCTTCGTGGTGCTGTGTGCGGCCTCGGCCGCCATGGGCCAGAGGTGTCCTGGCT
CGGACTTTTTCCCGGACCAGCGCGGTTGCTGCCCCGTCGTGGTGAACTCCGTGCCTTTCTATGCCGACGC
CCAGGGTTGCTTCCCCCGAATCATTAGCGGAGTCGCCTTCTACGCTGACGCTGGCGGCTGCTACCCCTCC
TCGGCCGGTGTGTACCGCAGCGCGGGCGCCGTCTGCCCCGCGGATCGCGTGTGCGAGCCTGAGTGTCCTG
ACATGGCCATCGTGGTCGCCGAACAGCAGGGCGGTGCCAGGCTCTGTGCCAACGGCTTCTTCTCGGACGT
CAACGGTTGCTGCCCGCGAGTCCTGGTGGATAATGTCCCCTCGTATCGCGATGCTCAAGGCTGCTACCCT
ATCTCGATCGCGTCGGTGATCTTCTACGCCGACGTGGGCCGCTGCTACCCGAACAGCTCCGGTGTGTACC
GCCCGGCCGGTGCCGTCTGCCCTGCCGGTCAACAGTGCGTCGTGAGCTGCGACAGGAACTACGCCACGTC
CGGCGGTGGCTCTGGAGGTGGTGGGTCCGGCGGTGGCTCTGTGAGCAAGGGCGAGGAGCTGTTCACCGGG
GTGGTGCCCATCCTGGTCGAGCTGGACGGCGACGTAAACGGCCACAAGTTCAGCGTGTCCGGCGAGGGCG
AGGGCGATGCCACCTACGGCAAGCTGACCCTGAAGTTCATCTGCACCACCGGCAAGCTGCCCGTGCCCTG
GCCCACCCTCGTGACCACCCTGACCTACGGCGTGCAGTGCTTCAGCCGCTACCCCGACCACATGAAGCAG
CACGACTTCTTCAAGTCCGCCATGCCCGAAGGCTACGTCCAGGAGCGCACCATCTTCTTCAAGGACGACG
GCAACTACAAGACCCGCGCCGAGGTGAAGTTCGAGGGCGACACCCTGGTGAACCGCATCGAGCTGAAGGG
CATCGACTTCAAGGAGGACGGCAACATCCTGGGGCACAAGCTGGAGTACAACTACAACAGCCACAACGTC
TATATCATGGCCGACAAGCAGAAGAACGGCATCAAGGTGAACTTCAAGATCCGCCACAACATCGAGGACG
GCAGCGTGCAGCTCGCCGACCACTACCAGCAGAACACCCCCATCGGCGACGGCCCCGTGCTGCTGCCCGA
CAACCACTACCTGAGCACCCAGTCCGCCCTGAGCAAAGACCCCAACGAGAAGCGCGATCACATGGTCCTG
CTGGAGTTCGTGACCGCCGCCGGGATCACTCTCGGCATGGACGAGCTGTACAAGTTCTAGACCCAACTTG
TTTATTGCAGCTTATAATGGTTACAAATAAAGCAATAGCATCACAAATTTCACAAATAAAGCATTTTTTT
CACTGCATTCTAGTTGTGGTTTGTCCAAACTCATCAATGTATCTTAAACAACAACAATTGCATTCATTTT
ATGTTTCAGGTTCAGGGGGAGATGTGGGAGGTTTTTTAAAGCAAGTAAAACCTCTACAAATGTGGTAAAA
TCCGATAAGGATCGATCCGGGCTGGCGTAATAGCGAAGAGGCCCGCACCGATCGCCCTTCCCAACAGTTG
CGCAGCCTGAATGGCGAATGG
[124 nt withheld, positions 2192-2315]
C
[91 nt withheld, positions 2317-2407]
A
[49 nt withheld, positions 2409-2457]
CCTTTGACGTTGGAGTCCACGTTCTTT
[37 nt withheld, positions 2485-2521]
ACCCTATCTCGGTCTATTCTTTTGATTTATAAGGGATTTTGCCGATTTCGGCCTATTGGTTAAAAAATGA
GCTGATTTAACAAAAATTTAACGCGAATTTTAACAAAATATTAACGCTTACAATTTCCTGATGCGGTATT
TTCTCCTTACGCATCTGTGCGGTATTTCACACCGCATACGCGGATCTGCGCAGCACCATGGCCTGAAATA
ACCTCTGAAAGAGGAACTTGGTTAGGTACCTTCTGAGGCGGAAAGAACCAGCTGTGGAATGTGTGTCAGT
TAGGGTGTGGAAAGTCCCCAGGCTCCCCAGCAGGCAGAAGTATGCAAAGCATGCATCTCAATTAGTCAGC
AACCAGGTGTGGAAAGTCCCCAGGCTCCCCAGCAGGCAGAAGTATGCAAAGCATGCATCTCAATTAGTCA
GCAACCATAGTCCCGCCCCTAACTCCGCCCATCCCGCCCCTAACTCCGCCCAGTTCCGCCCATTCTCCGC
CCCATGGCTGACTAATTTTTTTTATTTATGCAGAGGCCGAGGCCGCCTCGGCCTCTGAGCTATTCCAGAA
GTAGTGAGGAGGCTTTTTTGGAGGATCAAACGACGCCTTGCAACAAGCTGAGAAAAAACCAGGATCGGCA
AGGAAGGATTTTCAACGGAAACGTTGGCATCACCGGGTATAAAAAGGGGCCAATTTTTTTGTTGATTTGT
TGCGCGAATTCTTGCTTTCGGCATCGAATTCAAGGGAGAAGGAGTCGATTCACACATACAACAAGATCCT
AGGCTTTTGCAAAAAGCTTGATTCTTCTGACACAACAGTCTCGAACTTAAGGCTAGAGCCACCATGATTG
AACAAGATGGATTGCACGCAGGTTCTCCGGCCGCTTGGGTGGAGAGGCTATTCGGCTATGACTGGGCACA
ACAGACAATCGGCTGCTCTGATGCCGCCGTGTTCCGGCTGTCAGCGCAGGGGCGCCCGGTTCTTTTTGTC
AAGACCGACCTGTCCGGTGCCCTGAATGAACTGCAGGACGAGGCAGCGCGGCTATCGTGGCTGGCCACGA
CGGGCGTTCCTTGCGCAGCTGTGCTCGACGTTGTCACTGAAGCGGGAAGGGACTGGCTGCTATTGGGCGA
AGTGCCGGGGCAGGATCTCCTGTCATCTCACCTTGCTCCTGCCGAGAAAGTATCCATCATGGCTGATGCA
ATGCGGCGGCTGCATACGCTTGATCCGGCTACCTGCCCATTCGACCACCAAGCGAAACATCGCATCGAGC
GAGCACGTACTCGGATGGAAGCCGGTCTTGTCGATCAGGATGATCTGGACGAAGAGCATCAGGGGCTCGC
GCCAGCCGAACTGTTCGCCAGGCTCAAGGCGCGCATGCCCGACGGCGAGGATCTCGTCGTGACCCATGGC
GATGCCTGCTTGCCGAATATCATGGTGGAAAATGGCCGCTTTTCTGGATTCATCGACTGTGGCCGGCTGG
GTGTGGCGGACCGCTATCAGGACATAGCGTTGGCTACCCGTGATATTGCTGAAGAGCTTGGCGGCGAATG
GGCTGACCGCTTCCTCGTGCTTTACGGTATCGCCGCTCCCGATTCGCAGCGCATCGCCTTCTATCGCCTT
CTTGACGAGTTCTTCTGAGCGGGACTCTGGGGTTCGAAATGACCGACCAAGCGACGCCCAACCTGCCATC
ACGATGGCCGCAATAAAATATCTTTATTTTCATTACATCTGTGTGTTGGTTTTTTGTGTGAATCGATAGC
GATAAGGATCCGCGTATGGTGCACTCTCAGTACAATCTGCTCTGATGCCGCATAGTTAAGCCAGCCCCGA
CACCCGCCAACACCCGCTGACGCGCCCTGACGGGCTTGTCTGCTCCCGGCATCCGCTTACAGACAAGCTG
TGACCGTCTCCGGGAGCTGCATGTGTCAGAGGTTTTCACCGTCATCACCGAAACGCGCGAGACGAAAGGG
CCTCGTGATACGCCTATTTTTATAGGTTAATGTCATGATAATAATGGTTTCTTAGACGTCAGGTGGCACT
TTTCGGGGAAATGTGCGCGGAACCCCTATTTGTTTATTTTTCTAAATACATTCAAATATGTATCCGCTCA
TGAGACAATAACCCTGATAAATGCTTCAATAATATTGAAAAAGGAAGAGTATGAGTATTCAACATTTCCG
TGTCGCCCTTATTCCCTTTTTTGCGGCATTTTGCCTTCCTGTTTTTGCTCACCCAGAAACGCTGGTGAAA
GTAAAAGATGCTGAAGATCAGTTGGGTGCACGAGTGGGTTACATCGAACTGGATCTCAACAGCGGTAAGA
TCCTTGAGAGTTTTCGCCCCGAAGAACGTTTTCCAATGATGAGCACTTTTAAAGTTCTGCTATGTGGCGC
GGTATTATCCCGTATTGACGCCGGGCAAGAGCAACTCGGTCGCCGCATACACTATTCTCAGAATGACTTG
GTTGAGTACTCACCAGTCACAGAAAAGCATCTTACGGATGGCATGACAGTAAGAGAATTATGCAGTGCTG
CCATAACCATGAGTGATAACACTGCGGCCAACTTACTTCTGACAACGATCGGAGGACCGAAGGAGCTAAC
CGCTTTTTTGCACAACATGGGGGATCATGTAACTCGCCTTGATCGTTGGGAACCGGAGCTGAATGAAGCC
ATACCAAACGACGAGCGTGACACCACGATGCCTGTAGCAATGGCAACAACGTTGCGCAAACTATTAACTG
GCGAACTACTTACTCTAGCTTCCCGGCAACAATTAATAGACTGGATGGAGGCGGATAAAGTTGCAGGACC
ACTTCTGCGCTCGGCCCTTCCGGCTGGCTGGTTTATTGCTGATAAATCTGGAGCCGGTGAGCGTGGGTCT
CGCGGTATCATTGCAGCACTGGGGCCAGATGGTAAGCCCTCCCGTATCGTAGTTATCTACACGACGGGGA
GTCAGGCAACTATGGATGAACGAAATAGACAGATCGCTGAGATAGGTGCCTCACTGATTAAGCATTGGTA
ACTGTCAGACCAAGTTTACTCATATATACTTTAGATTGATTTAAAACTTCATTTTTAATTTAAAAGGATC
TAGGTGAAGATCCTTTTTGATAATCTCATGACCAAAATCCCTTAACGTGAGTTTTCGTTCCACTGAGCGT
CAGACCCCGTAGAAAAGATCAAAGGATCTTCTTGAGATCCTTTTTTTCTGCGCGTAATCTGCTGCTTGCA
AACAAAAAAACCACCGCTACCAGCGGTGGTTTGTTTGCCGGATCAAGAGCTACCAACTCTTTTTCCGAAG
GTAACTGGCTTCAGCAGAGCGCAGATACCAAATACTGTTCTTCTAGTGTAGCCGTAGTTAGGCCACCACT
TCAAGAACTCTGTAGCACCGCCTACATACCTCGCTCTGCTAATCCTGTTACCAGTGGCTGCTGCCAGTGG
CGATAAGTCGTGTCTTACCGGGTTGGACTCAAGACGATAGTTACCGGATAAGGCGCAGCGGTCGGGCTGA
ACGGGGGGTTCGTGCACACAGCCCAGCTTGGAGCGAACGACCTACACCGAACTGAGATACCTACAGCGTG
AGCTATGAGAAAGCGCCACGCTTCCCGAAGGGAGAAAGGCGGACAGGTATCCGGTAAGCGGCAGGGTCGG
AACAGGAGAGCGCACGAGGGAGCTTCCAGGGGGAAACGCCTGGTATCTTTATAGTCCTGTCGGGTTTCGC
CACCTCTGACTTGAGCGTCGATTTTTGTGATGCTCGTCAGGGGGGCGGAGCCTATGGAAA
Features (pLannotate 1.2.2; 15 found; start..end, strand, type, name):
   1161..1874    +  CDS            EGFP: EGFP is a basic (constitutively fluorescent) green fluorescent protein published in 1996, derived from Aequorea victoria. It is reported to be a rapidly-maturing weak dimer with moderate acid sensitivity.
   1885..2006    +  polyA_signal   SV40 poly(A) signal: SV40 polyadenylation signal
   2029..2097    -  CDS            large T antigen (fragment): large T antigen from SV40 (simian virus 40)
   2121..2188    +  CDS            lacZα (fragment): LacZα fragment of β-galactosidase; lacZ fragment
   2192..2620    +  rep_origin     f1 ori (sequence partly withheld): f1 bacteriophage origin of replication; arrow indicates direction of (+) strand synthesis
   2648..2699    -  misc_feature   bom (fragment): basis of mobility region from pBR322
   2805..3102    +  promoter       SV40 promoter: SV40 enhancer and early promoter
   3289..3309    +  promoter       SRα promoter (fragment): hybrid promoter consisting of the SV40 early promoter plus part of the long terminal repeat of human T-lymphotrophic virus 1
   3355..4146    +  CDS            neo: KKA2_KLEPN - Also known as kan, nptII. Experimental evidence at protein level: Swiss-Prot protein existence level 1. Resistance to kanamycin, neomycin, paromomycin, ribostamycin, butirosin and gentamicin B. From Klebsiella pneumoniae.
   4213..4261    +  polyA_signal   poly(A) signal: synthetic polyadenylation signal
   4281..4335    -  misc_feature   bom (fragment): basis of mobility region from pBR322
   4437..4472    -  CDS            rop (fragment): Rop protein, which maintains plasmids at low copy number; rop
   4567..4671    +  promoter       AmpR promoter: bla
   4672..5532    +  CDS            AmpR: β-lactamase; bla; confers resistance to ampicillin, carbenicillin, and related antibiotics
   5703..6291    +  rep_origin     ori: high-copy-number ColE1/pMB1/pBR322/pUC origin of replication
