[The description below was written by a language model from this plasmid's Addgene catalogue record and pLannotate feature annotations shown in this document.]
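Description:
Leo-A is an Acanthamoeba expression plasmid built on the pGAPDH backbone that expresses the Acanthamoeba castellanii Neff protein Leo-A (otherwise annotated as an uncharacterized protein) fused at its C terminus to eGFP. According to the catalogue entry, the unmutated gene is driven by its own promoter rather than a heterologous one, so the fusion should be produced with the native timing of expression. In the feature table, the region upstream of EGFP (roughly the first 1.1 kb) carries no annotation. This is presumably where the Leo-A promoter and coding sequence lie, since the annotation tool would not recognise amoebal sequences. EGFP is followed directly by an SV40 polyadenylation signal.

For propagation in E. coli the plasmid carries a ColE1/pUC-type origin and a β-lactamase (ampicillin resistance) cassette with its own promoter. The origin is annotated as a high-copy type, although the catalogue lists the plasmid as low copy. An f1 phage origin and small remnants of lacZα, rop, bom and SV40 large T antigen are also detected, most likely as leftovers of the parental vectors. Selection in transfected amoebae relies on a neomycin phosphotransferase gene (G418 resistance), which is annotated downstream of an SV40 enhancer/early promoter and followed by a synthetic poly(A) signal. The sequenced record is 6,291 nt, somewhat shorter than the 6,501 bp total listed in the catalogue, and the record does not explain the difference.

The construct is used to visualise where Leo-A is targeted during encystation. The tagged protein localizes to the inner layer of the cyst wall and to the ostioles, which supports studies of how expression timing and cellulose binding direct proteins within the double-layered Acanthamoeba cyst wall.
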