Addgene plasmid #228901: Leo-A
Purpose: Leo-A localizes to the inner cyst wall and ostioles of Acanthamoeba tagged with eGFP
Depositing lab: John Samuelson. Publication: Cellulose binding and the timing of expression influence protein targeting to the double-layered cyst wall of Acanthamoeba. Kanakapura Sundararaj B, Goyal M, Samuelson J. mSphere. 2024 Sep 25;9(9):e0046624. doi: 10.1128/msphere.00466-24. Epub 2024 Aug 13. PubMed 39136454.
Backbone
  Vector backbone: pGAPDH
  Backbone size w/o insert (bp): 5655
  Total vector size (bp): 6501
  Vector type: Acanthamoeba expression vector
  Selectable markers: Neomycin (select with G418)
Growth in bacteria
  Bacterial resistance: Ampicillin, 100 μg/mL
  Growth temperature: 37°C
  Growth strain: NEB Stable
  Copy number: Low Copy
Gene/Insert
  Gene/Insert name: Leo-A (alt name: Uncharacterized protein)
  Species: Acanthamoeba castellanii Neff
  Mutation: none
  GenBank ID: XM_004353382.1
  Promoter: Own
  Tag / fusion protein: eGFP (C terminal on insert)
  Cloning method: Other
  Sequencing primers: 5′ ATGAACCGTTTCGCTCTCTGCTTCTTC
Terms and licenses: Academic/Nonprofit Terms; Industry Terms: Not Available to Industry
How to cite: Leo-A was a gift from John Samuelson (Addgene plasmid # 228901 ; http://n2t.net/addgene:228901 ; RRID:Addgene_228901)
